LOCUS       Exported 4833 bp ds-DNA circular SYN 13-MAY-2021
DEFINITION  synthetic circular DNA
ACCESSION   .
VERSION     .
KEYWORDS    pGC296
SOURCE      synthetic DNA construct
  ORGANISM  synthetic DNA construct
REFERENCE   1 (bases 1 to 4833)
  AUTHORS   Voutev R, Hubbard EJ
  TITLE     A ""FLP-Out"" system for controlled gene expression in
            Caenorhabditis elegans.
  JOURNAL   Genetics. 2008 Sep . 180(1):103-19.
  PUBMED    18723890
REFERENCE   2 (bases 1 to 4833)
  AUTHORS   .
  TITLE     Direct Submission
  JOURNAL   Exported May 13, 2021 from SnapGene Server 1.1.58
            http://www.snapgene.com
FEATURES             Location/Qualifiers
     source          1..4833
                     /organism="synthetic DNA construct"
                     /mol_type="other DNA"
     protein_bind    complement(78..125)
                     /label=FRT
                     /bound_moiety="FLP recombinase from the Saccharomyces
                     cerevisiae 2u plasmid"
                     /note="FLP-mediated recombination occurs in the 8-bp core
                     sequence TCTAGAAA (Turan and Bode, 2011)."
     CDS             202..222
                     /codon_start=1
                     /product="nuclear localization signal of SV40 (simian virus
                     40) large T antigen"
                     /label=SV40 NLS
                     /translation="PKKKRKV"
     CDS             244..264
                     /codon_start=1
                     /product="nuclear localization signal of SV40 (simian virus
                     40) large T antigen"
                     /label=SV40 NLS
                     /translation="PKKKRKV"
     CDS             286..306
                     /codon_start=1
                     /product="nuclear localization signal of SV40 (simian virus
                     40) large T antigen"
                     /label=SV40 NLS
                     /translation="PKKKRKV"
     CDS             328..348
                     /codon_start=1
                     /product="nuclear localization signal of SV40 (simian virus
                     40) large T antigen"
                     /label=SV40 NLS
                     /translation="PKKKRKV"
     primer_bind     complement(2273..2295)
                     /label=pGEX 3'
                     /note="pGEX vectors, reverse primer"
     primer_bind     2395..2414
                     /label=pRS-marker
                     /note="pRS vectors, use to sequence yeast selectable
                     marker"
     primer_bind     complement(2492..2510)
                     /label=pBRforEco
                     /note="pBR322 vectors, upsteam of EcoRI site, forward
                     primer"
     promoter        2578..2682
                     /gene="bla"
                     /label=AmpR promoter
     CDS             2683..3543
                     /codon_start=1
                     /gene="bla"
                     /product="beta-lactamase"
                     /label=AmpR
                     /note="confers resistance to ampicillin, carbenicillin, and
                     related antibiotics"
                     /translation="MSIQHFRVALIPFFAAFCLPVFAHPETLVKVKDAEDQLGARVGYI
                     ELDLNSGKILESFRPEERFPMMSTFKVLLCGAVLSRIDAGQEQLGRRIHYSQNDLVEYS
                     PVTEKHLTDGMTVRELCSAAITMSDNTAANLLLTTIGGPKELTAFLHNMGDHVTRLDRW
                     EPELNEAIPNDERDTTMPVAMATTLRKLLTGELLTLASRQQLIDWMEADKVAGPLLRSA
                     LPAGWFIADKSGAGERGSRGIIAALGPDGKPSRIVVIYTTGSQATMDERNRQIAEIGAS
                     LIKHW"
     primer_bind     complement(2901..2920)
                     /label=Amp-R
                     /note="Ampicillin resistance gene, reverse primer"
     rep_origin      3714..4302
                     /direction=RIGHT
                     /label=ori
                     /note="high-copy-number ColE1/pMB1/pBR322/pUC origin of
                     replication"
     primer_bind     4203..4222
                     /label=pBR322ori-F
                     /note="pBR322 origin, forward primer"
     primer_bind     4456..4473
                     /label=L4440
                     /note="L4440 vector, forward primer"
     protein_bind    4590..4611
                     /label=CAP binding site
                     /bound_moiety="E. coli catabolite activator protein"
                     /note="CAP binding activates transcription in the presence
                     of cAMP."
     promoter        4626..4656
                     /label=lac promoter
                     /note="promoter for the E. coli lac operon"
     protein_bind    4664..4680
                     /label=lac operator
                     /bound_moiety="lac repressor encoded by lacI"
                     /note="The lac repressor binds to the lac operator to
                     inhibit transcription in E. coli. This inhibition can be
                     relieved by adding lactose or
                     isopropyl-beta-D-thiogalactopyranoside (IPTG)."
     primer_bind     4669..4691
                     /label=M13/pUC Reverse
                     /note="In lacZ gene"
     primer_bind     4688..4704
                     /label=M13 rev
                     /note="common sequencing primer, one of multiple similar
                     variants"
     primer_bind     4688..4704
                     /label=M13 Reverse
                     /note="In lacZ gene. Also called M13-rev"
ORIGIN
        1 aagcttgcat gcctgcaggt cgactctaga ccgcggtttt ggcgcggatc cactagttct
       61 agcttcaaaa gcgctctgaa gttcctatac tttctagaga ataggaactt cggaatagga
      121 acttcaagat ccccggggta tgtttcgaat gatactaaca taacatagaa cattttcagg
      181 agctcagaaa aaatgactgc tccaaagaag aagcgtaagg taccggcaga aaaaatgact
      241 gctccaaaga agaagcgtaa ggtaccggca gaaaaaatga ctgctccaaa gaagaagcgt
      301 aaggtaccgg cagaaaaaat gactgctcca aagaagaagc gtaaggtacc ggtagacgat
      361 aaggatccga tggtggcctc ctccgaggac gtcatcaaag agttcatgcg cttcaaggtg
      421 cgcatggagg gctccgtgaa cggccacgag ttcgagatcg agggcgaggg cgagggccgc
      481 ccctacgagg gcacccagac cgccaagctg aaggtgacca agggcggccc cctgcccttc
      541 gcctgggaca tcctgtcccc ccagttccag tacggctcca aggcgtacgt gaagcacccc
      601 gccgacatcc ccgactacaa gaagctgtcc ttccccgagg gcttcaagtg ggagcgcgtg
      661 atgaacttcg aggacggcgg cgtggtgacc gtgacccagg actcctccct gcaggacggc
      721 acgctgatct acaaggtgaa gttccgcggc accaacttcc cccccgacgg ccccgtaatg
      781 cagaagaaga ccatgggctg ggaggcctcc accgagcgcc tgtacccccg cgacggcgtg
      841 ctgaagggcg agatccacca ggccctgaag ctgaaggacg gcggccacta cctggtggag
      901 ttcaagacca tctacatggc caagaagccc gtgcagctgc ccggctacta ctacgtggac
      961 accaagctgg acatcacctc ccacaacgag gactacacca tcgtggaaca gtacgagcgc
     1021 tccgagggcc gccaccacct gttcctgggg catggcaccg gcagcaccgg cagcggcagc
     1081 tccggcaccg cctcctccga ggacgtcatc aaagagttca tgcgcttcaa ggtgcgcatg
     1141 gagggctccg tgaacggcca cgagttcgag atcgagggcg agggcgaggg ccgcccctac
     1201 gagggcaccc agaccgccaa gctgaaggtg accaagggcg gccccctgcc cttcgcctgg
     1261 gacatcctgt ccccccagtt ccagtacggc tccaaggcgt acgtgaagca ccccgccgac
     1321 atccccgact acaagaagct gtccttcccc gagggcttca agtgggagcg cgtgatgaac
     1381 ttcgaggacg gcggcgtggt gaccgtgacc caggactcct ccctgcagga cggcacgctg
     1441 atctacaagg tgaagttccg cggcaccaac ttcccccccg acggccccgt aatgcagaag
     1501 aagaccatgg gctgggaggc ctccaccgag cgcctgtacc cccgcgacgg cgtgctgaag
     1561 ggcgagatcc accaggccct gaagctgaag gacggcggcc actacctggt ggagttcaag
     1621 accatctaca tggccaagaa gcccgtgcag ctgcccggct actactacgt ggacaccaag
     1681 ctggacatca cctcccacaa cgaggactac accatcgtgg aacagtacga gcgctccgag
     1741 ggccgccacc acctgttcct gtaggaattc gctagccggc catacaagta atccggatga
     1801 tcgacgccaa cgtcgttgaa ttttcaaatt ttaaatactg aatatttgtt ttttttccta
     1861 ttatttattt attctctttg tgtttttttt cttgctttct aaaaaattaa ttcaatccaa
     1921 atctaaacat gagcggtttt ttttctcttt ccgtctccca attcgtattc cgctcctctc
     1981 atctgaacac aatgtgcaag tttatttatc ttctcgcttt catttcatta ggacgtgggg
     2041 ggaattggtg gaagggggaa acacacaaaa ggatgatgga aatgaaataa ggacacacaa
     2101 tatgcaacaa cattcaattc agaaatatgg aggaaggttt aaaagaaaac ataaaaatat
     2161 atagaggagg aaggaaaact agtaaaaaat aagcaaagaa attaggcgaa cgatgagaat
     2221 tgtcctcgct tgggcccttt cgtctcgcgc gtttcggtga tgacggtgaa aacctctgac
     2281 acatgcagct cccggagacg gtcacagctt gtctgtaagc ggatgccggg agcagacaag
     2341 cccgtcaggg cgcgtcagcg ggtgttggcg ggtgtcgggg ctggcttaac tatgcggcat
     2401 cagagcagat tgtactgaga gtgcaccata tgcggtgtga aataccgcac agatgcgtaa
     2461 ggagaaaata ccgcatcagg cggccttaag ggcctcgtga tacgcctatt tttataggtt
     2521 aatgtcatga taataatggt ttcttagacg tcaggtggca cttttcgggg aaatgtgcgc
     2581 ggaaccccta tttgtttatt tttctaaata cattcaaata tgtatccgct catgagacaa
     2641 taaccctgat aaatgcttca ataatattga aaaaggaaga gtatgagtat tcaacatttc
     2701 cgtgtcgccc ttattccctt ttttgcggca ttttgccttc ctgtttttgc tcacccagaa
     2761 acgctggtga aagtaaaaga tgctgaagat cagttgggtg cacgagtggg ttacatcgaa
     2821 ctggatctca acagcggtaa gatccttgag agttttcgcc ccgaagaacg ttttccaatg
     2881 atgagcactt ttaaagttct gctatgtggc gcggtattat cccgtattga cgccgggcaa
     2941 gagcaactcg gtcgccgcat acactattct cagaatgact tggttgagta ctcaccagtc
     3001 acagaaaagc atcttacgga tggcatgaca gtaagagaat tatgcagtgc tgccataacc
     3061 atgagtgata acactgcggc caacttactt ctgacaacga tcggaggacc gaaggagcta
     3121 accgcttttt tgcacaacat gggggatcat gtaactcgcc ttgatcgttg ggaaccggag
     3181 ctgaatgaag ccataccaaa cgacgagcgt gacaccacga tgcctgtagc aatggcaaca
     3241 acgttgcgca aactattaac tggcgaacta cttactctag cttcccggca acaattaata
     3301 gactggatgg aggcggataa agttgcagga ccacttctgc gctcggccct tccggctggc
     3361 tggtttattg ctgataaatc tggagccggt gagcgtgggt ctcgcggtat cattgcagca
     3421 ctggggccag atggtaagcc ctcccgtatc gtagttatct acacgacggg gagtcaggca
     3481 actatggatg aacgaaatag acagatcgct gagataggtg cctcactgat taagcattgg
     3541 taactgtcag accaagttta ctcatatata ctttagattg atttaaaact tcatttttaa
     3601 tttaaaagga tctaggtgaa gatccttttt gataatctca tgaccaaaat cccttaacgt
     3661 gagttttcgt tccactgagc gtcagacccc gtagaaaaga tcaaaggatc ttcttgagat
     3721 cctttttttc tgcgcgtaat ctgctgcttg caaacaaaaa aaccaccgct accagcggtg
     3781 gtttgtttgc cggatcaaga gctaccaact ctttttccga aggtaactgg cttcagcaga
     3841 gcgcagatac caaatactgt ccttctagtg tagccgtagt taggccacca cttcaagaac
     3901 tctgtagcac cgcctacata cctcgctctg ctaatcctgt taccagtggc tgctgccagt
     3961 ggcgataagt cgtgtcttac cgggttggac tcaagacgat agttaccgga taaggcgcag
     4021 cggtcgggct gaacgggggg ttcgtgcaca cagcccagct tggagcgaac gacctacacc
     4081 gaactgagat acctacagcg tgagcattga gaaagcgcca cgcttcccga agggagaaag
     4141 gcggacaggt atccggtaag cggcagggtc ggaacaggag agcgcacgag ggagcttcca
     4201 gggggaaacg cctggtatct ttatagtcct gtcgggtttc gccacctctg acttgagcgt
     4261 cgatttttgt gatgctcgtc aggggggcgg agcctatgga aaaacgccag caacgcggcc
     4321 tttttacggt tcctggcctt ttgctggcct tttgctcaca tgttctttcc tgcgttatcc
     4381 cctgattctg tggataaccg tattaccgcc tttgagtgag ctgataccgc tcgccgcagc
     4441 cgaacgaccg agcgcagcga gtcagtgagc gaggaagcgg aagagcgccc aatacgcaaa
     4501 ccgcctctcc ccgcgcgttg gccgattcat taatgcagct ggcacgacag gtttcccgac
     4561 tggaaagcgg gcagtgagcg caacgcaatt aatgtgagtt agctcactca ttaggcaccc
     4621 caggctttac actttatgct tccggctcgt atgttgtgtg gaattgtgag cggataacaa
     4681 tttcacacag gaaacagcta tgaccatgat tacgccaagc tgtaagttta aacatgatct
     4741 tactaactaa ctattctcat ttaaattttc agagcttaaa aatggctgaa atcactcaca
     4801 acgatggata cgctaacaac ttggaaatga aat
//
