[The description below was written by a language model from this plasmid's Addgene catalogue record and the feature table of its GenBank file.]
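Description:
pGC296 is a 4.8 kb circular C. elegans expression plasmid built on the pGC292 backbone and classed as a FLP/FRT vector, one of the components of a "FLP-Out" system for controlled gene expression in the worm. It is maintained in E. coli as a high-copy plasmid through a ColE1/pUC-type origin and is selected with ampicillin via the bla gene under its own promoter. Remnants of a pUC-style cloning region (CAP site, lac promoter and operator, M13 reverse primer site) lie just upstream of the insert and serve mainly as a sequencing entry point.

The insert, written as <*iA-4xNLS-tdimer2(12)::let-858(3'), begins with a single annotated FRT site, the target of the yeast 2µ plasmid FLP recombinase, in reverse orientation. It is followed by four tandem SV40 large T antigen nuclear localization signals fused to the N terminus of tdimer2(12), a tandem-dimer red fluorescent protein derived from Discosoma DsRed, and then by the let-858 3' region from C. elegans, which would supply 3' UTR and transcript-termination functions. The feature table annotates only the FRT and the NLS repeats; the fluorescent protein coding sequence and the let-858 3' region are known from the catalogue name, and the meaning of the "*iA" element is not explained in the record.

No worm promoter is annotated or listed, and only one FRT is present. This suggests the plasmid supplies the downstream, nuclear red reporter half of a FLP-out cassette, to be combined with a promoter and an FRT-flanked upstream segment, though the record does not state this explicitly.
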