Addgene plasmid #19651: pGC296
Depositing lab: Jane Hubbard. Depositing organization: NYU Grossman School of Medicine. Publication: A "FLP-Out" system for controlled gene expression in Caenorhabditis elegans. Voutev R, Hubbard EJ. Genetics. 2008 Sep;180(1):103-19. doi: 10.1534/genetics.108.090274. PubMed 18723890.
Backbone
  Vector backbone: pGC292
  Vector type: Worm Expression ; FLP/FRT
Growth in bacteria
  Bacterial resistance: Ampicillin, 100 μg/mL
  Growth temperature: 37°C
  Growth strain: DH5alpha
  Copy number: High Copy
Gene/Insert
  Gene/Insert name: <*iA-4xNLS-tdimer2(12)::let-858(3’)
  Species: C. elegans (nematode), S. cerevisiae (budding yeast); Discosoma sp.
  Tag / fusion protein: 4xNLS (N terminal on insert)
  Cloning method: Restriction Enzyme
  Sequencing primers: 5′ M13R
Terms and licenses: Academic/Nonprofit Terms; Industry Terms: Not Available to Industry
How to cite: pGC296 was a gift from Jane Hubbard (Addgene plasmid # 19651 ; http://n2t.net/addgene:19651 ; RRID:Addgene_19651)
