>Addgene plasmid #19651 | pGC296 | addgene partial sequence | sequence record 25476 | 19651 with M13R
ACTATTCTCATTTTAATTTTCAGAGCTTAAAAATGGGTGAAATCACTCACAACGATGGATACGCTAACAA
CTTGGAAATGAAATAAGCTTGCATGCCTGCAGGTCGACTCTAGACCGCGGTTTTGGCGCGGATCCACTAG
TTCTAGCTTCAAAAGCGCTCTGAAGTTCCTATACTTTCTAGAGAATAGGAACTTCGGAATAGGAACTTCA
AGATCCCCGGGGTATGTTTCGAATGATACTAACATAACATAGAACATTTTCAGGAGCTCAGAAAAAATGA
CTGCTCCAAAGAAGAAGCGTAAGGTACCGGCAGAAAAAATGACTGCTCCAAAGAAGAAGCGTAAGGTACC
GGCAGAAAAAATGACTGCTCCAAAGAAGAAGCGTAAGGTACCGGCAGAAAAAATGACTGCTCCAAAGAAG
AAGCGTAAGGTACCGGTAGACGATAAGGATCCGATGGTGGCCTCCTCCGAGGACGTCATCAAAGAGTTCA
TGCGCTTCAAGGTGCGCATGGAGGGCTCCGTGAACGGCCACGAGTTCGAGATCGAGGGCGAGGGCGAGGG
CCGCCCCTACGAGGGCACCCAGACCGCCAAGCTGAAGGTGACCAAGGGCGG
